Addgene plasmid #228327: pMT1821
Purpose: Constitutive mutant rTetTA expression
Depositing lab: Jun Ishii. Depositing organization: Kobe University. Publication: Designing strong inducible synthetic promoters in yeasts. Tominaga M, Shima Y, Nozaki K, Ito Y, Someda M, Shoya Y, Hashii N, Obata C, Matsumoto-Kitano M, Suematsu K, Matsukawa T, Hosoya K, Hashiba N, Kondo A, Ishii J. Nat Commun. 2024 Dec 19;15(1):10653. doi: 10.1038/s41467-024-54865-z. PubMed 39702268.
Backbone
  Vector backbone: pCfB2225
  Vector type: Yeast Expression, Synthetic Biology
  Selectable markers: Neomycin (select with G418)
Growth in bacteria
  Bacterial resistance: Ampicillin, 100 μg/mL
  Growth temperature: 37°C
  Growth strain: DH5alpha
  Copy number: High Copy
Gene/Insert
  Gene/Insert name: rtetTA mutant
  Species: Synthetic; Escherichia coli
  Mutation: K8N
  Promoter: ScPGK1 promoter
  Cloning method: Ligation Independent Cloning
Terms and licenses: Academic/Nonprofit Terms; Industry Terms: Not Available to Industry
How to cite: pMT1821 was a gift from Jun Ishii (Addgene plasmid # 228327 ; http://n2t.net/addgene:228327 ; RRID:Addgene_228327)
