[The description below was written by a language model from this plasmid's Addgene catalogue record and pLannotate feature annotations shown in this document.]
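Description:
pMT1821 is a yeast expression plasmid built on the pCfB2225 backbone and used in synthetic biology to provide constitutive expression of a mutant reverse tetracycline-controlled transactivator (rTetTA). In E. coli it is maintained as a high-copy plasmid through a ColE1/pUC-type origin and selected with ampicillin via the β-lactamase gene. For yeast, selection relies on a KanMX-style cassette: the aminoglycoside phosphotransferase gene sits between the Ashbya gossypii TEF promoter and terminator and confers G418 resistance. This cassette is flanked by two loxP sites, so the marker can be removed by Cre recombinase and reused. No yeast replication origin is annotated. Whether the plasmid integrates into the genome, and at what site, is not stated in the record, although several sizeable unannotated stretches are present. Two minimal FRT sites bracket the bacterial origin and AmpR region.

The payload is a synthetic transactivator derived from the E. coli Tet repressor and carrying a K8N mutation. The feature table detects it as an rtTA3-like coding sequence fused at its C-terminus to three tandem minimal VP16 activation domains, followed by the S. cerevisiae PGK1 terminator. According to the catalogue entry, expression is driven by the S. cerevisiae PGK1 promoter. That promoter is not annotated in the table but would fit the unannotated region just upstream of the coding sequence. CYC1 and partial ADH1 terminators lie upstream in the opposite orientation, probably left over from the backbone's cloning site. Reverse Tet transactivators bind tet operator sequences and activate transcription when doxycycline or a related inducer is present, so this plasmid supplies the regulator component for Tet-responsive inducible synthetic promoters in yeast.
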