Features (pLannotate 1.2.2; 22 found; start..end, strand, type, name):
     46..79      -  protein_bind   loxP: Cre-mediated recombination occurs in the 8-bp core sequence (GCATACAT). Cre recombinase
    134..477     +  promoter       TEF promoter: Ashbya gossypii TEF promoter
    478..1287    +  CDS            KanR: aminoglycoside phosphotransferase; aph(3')-Ia; confers resistance to kanamycin
   1293..1490    +  terminator     TEF terminator: Ashbya gossypii TEF terminator
   1553..1586    -  protein_bind   loxP: Cre-mediated recombination occurs in the 8-bp core sequence (GCATACAT). Cre recombinase
   1630..1648    -  promoter       T7 promoter: promoter for bacteriophage T7 RNA polymerase
   1656..1707    +  CDS            lacZα (fragment): LacZα fragment of β-galactosidase; lacZ fragment
   2336..2369    -  protein_bind   FRT (minimal): supports FLP-mediated excision but not integration (Turan and Bode, 2011) FLP recombinase from the Saccharomyces cerevisiae 2μ plasmid
   2839..2858    +  CDS            lacZα (fragment): LacZα fragment of β-galactosidase; lacZ fragment
   2883..2900    -  terminator     rrnB T2 terminator (fragment): transcription terminator T2 from the E. coli rrnB gene
   3125..3713    -  rep_origin     ori: high-copy-number ColE1/pMB1/pBR322/pUC origin of replication
   3835..4695    -  CDS            AmpR: β-lactamase; bla; confers resistance to ampicillin, carbenicillin, and related antibiotics
   4698..4794    -  promoter       AmpR promoter (fragment): bla
   4824..4848    -  CDS            KanR (fragment): aminoglycoside phosphotransferase; aph(3')-Ia; confers resistance to kanamycin
   4877..4992    +  ncRNA          5S rRNA: Accession: RF00001 - 5S ribosomal RNA
   4996..5036    +  terminator     rrnB T1 terminator (fragment): transcription terminator T1 from the E. coli rrnB gene
   5080..5113    +  protein_bind   FRT (minimal): supports FLP-mediated excision but not integration (Turan and Bode, 2011) FLP recombinase from the Saccharomyces cerevisiae 2μ plasmid
   5727..5832    -  terminator     ADH1 terminator (fragment): S. cerevisiae ADH1; transcription terminator for the S. cerevisiae alcohol dehydrogenase 1 (ADH1) gene
   5842..6031    -  terminator     CYC1 terminator: S. cerevisiae CYC1; transcription terminator for CYC1
   6748..7445    +  CDS            rtTA3 (fragment): reverse tetracycline transactivator 3 activates expression from Tet-responsive promoters in the presence of doxycycline
   7375..7485    +  CDS            VP48: 3 tandem repeats of the minimal activation domain of herpes simplex virus VP16 (Cheng et al., 2013)
   7515..7785    +  terminator     PGK1 terminator: S. cerevisae PGK1; transcription terminator for 3-phosphoglycerate kinase gene
>Addgene plasmid #228327 | pMT1821 | addgene full sequence | sequence record 457117 | Addgene NGS Result
AATTGCAAAGGGAAAAGCTGAATGGGCAGTTCGAAAACCCTTAATATAACTTCGTATAATGTATGCTATA
CGAAGTTATTAGGTCTAGAGATCTGTTTAGCTTGCCTCGTCCCCGCCGGGTCACCCGGCCAGCGACATGG
AGGCCCAGAATACCCTCCTTGACAGTCTTGACGTGCGCAGCTCAGGGGCATGATGTGACTGTCGCCCGTA
CATTTAGCCCATACATCCCCATGTATAATCATTTGCATCCATACATTTTGATGGCCGCACGGCGCGAAGC
AAAAATTACGGCTCCTCGCTGCAGACCTGCGAGCAGGGAAACGCTCCCCTCACAGACGCGTTGAATTGTC
CCCACGCCGCGCCCCTGTAGAGAAATATAAAAGGTTAGGATTTGCCACTGAGGTTCTTCTTTCATATACT
TCCTTTTAAAATCTTGCTAGGATACAGTTCTCACATCACATCCGAACATAAACAACCATGGGTAAGGAAA
AGACTCACGTTTCGAGGCCGCGATTAAATTCCAACATGGATGCTGATTTATATGGGTATAAATGGGCTCG
CGATAATGTCGGGCAATCAGGTGCGACAATCTATCGATTGTATGGGAAGCCCGATGCGCCAGAGTTGTTT
CTGAAACATGGCAAAGGTAGCGTTGCCAATGATGTTACAGATGAGATGGTCAGACTAAACTGGCTGACGG
AATTTATGCCTCTTCCGACCATCAAGCATTTTATCCGTACTCCTGATGATGCATGGTTACTCACCACTGC
GATCCCCGGCAAAACAGCATTCCAGGTATTAGAAGAATATCCTGATTCAGGTGAAAATATTGTTGATGCG
CTGGCAGTGTTCCTGCGCCGGTTACATTCGATTCCTGTTTGTAATTGTCCTTTTAACAGCGACCGTGTAT
TTCGTCTCGCTCAGGCGCAATCACGAATGAATAACGGTTTGGTTGATGCGAGTGATTTTGATGACGAGCG
TAATGGCTGGCCTGTTGAACAAGTCTGGAAAGAAATGCATAAGCTTTTGCCATTCTCACCGGATTCAGTC
GTCACTCATGGTGATTTCTCACTTGATAACCTTATTTTTGACGAGGGGAAATTAATAGGTTGTATTGATG
TTGGACGAGTCGGAATCGCAGACCGATACCAGGATCTTGCCATCCTATGGAACTGCCTCGGTGAGTTTTC
TCCTTCATTACAGAAACGGCTTTTTCAAAAATATGGTATTGATAATCCTGATATGAATAAATTGCAGTTT
CATTTGATGCTCGATGAGTTTTTCTAATCAGTACTGACAATAAAAAGATTCTTGTTTTCAAGAACTTGTC
ATTTGTATAGTTTTTTTATATTGTAGTTGTTCTATTTTAATCAAATGTTAGCGTGATTTATATTTTTTTT
CGCCTCGACATCATCTGCCCAGATGCGAAGTTAAGTGCGCAGAAAGTAATATCATGCGTCAATCGTATGT
GAATGCTGGTCGCTATACTGCTGTCGATTCGATACTAACGCCGCCATCCAGTGTCGAAAACGAGCTCTCG
AGAACCCTTAATATAACTTCGTATAATGTATGCTATACGAAGTTATTAGGTGATATCAGATCCACTAGTG
GCCTATGCACCCAATTCGCCCTATAGTGAGTCGTATTACGCGCGCTCACTGGCCGTCGTTTTACAACGTC
GTGACTGGGAAAACCCTGGCGTTACCCCTGCAGGACTAGTGCTGAGGCATTAATCTACTATCGGCGACTC
TCTCGAAATTTTTCTTAACGCGTCCTTGTACTGCGTCTAACGCTTTTGCCACTTGGATTTCTATTATAGG
AAATAGTCTCACTTACTGGGCGACGAATTTTCGCGTTTTGATGAAGCACAGGAAGAATTTCTTTTTTTTT
TGGCTTCTTCTGGTTCCGTTTTTTACGCGCACAAATCTAAAAAAAGAAATAATTATAACCTAGTCTCGAA
AATTTTCATCGATCCATTCGTTCCTTTTTTTCGATTTTTTCAGATCAAAATTCTTGTTTCTTTCTTTGTC
TTAGTTTATATTAAAAGATATTTTGATTTTACTCCTGAACTATTTATTCTTTCTAAGAAGGCCAGAACAC
TACAGCTGTTTTAACCGACTACGAAGTTCTCCATTCTCGAACACTAGCCTTCATTTACCAAACAGGAACT
AGCGTATATCATTAGTCCTTATTCGAAAAGAGATTGGTAGATATTTATTGTAGTTTGTGAGAAGGAGAAA
ATACTGTCATTGGACTGATAGTTAGAGGACATTAACCTCTCTTACGTTCGCTCATTAAGACCTCAGCGCG
GCCGCAAATTTAAATAAAATGAAGTGAAGTTCCTATACTTTCTAGAGAATAGGAACTTCTATAGTGAGTC
GAATAAGGGCGACACAAAATTTATTCTAAATGCATAATAAATACTGATAACATCTTATAGTTTGTATTAT
ATTTTGTATTATCGTTGACATGTATAATTTTGATATCAAAAACTGATTTTCCCTTTATTATTTTCGAGAT
TTATTTTCTTAATTCTCTTTAACAAACTAGAAATATTGTATATACAAAAAATCATAAATAATAGATGAAT
AGTTTAATTATAGGTGTTCATCAATCGAAAAAGCAACGTATCTTATTTAAAGTGCGTTGCTTTTTTCTCA
TTTATAAGGTTAAATAATTCTCATATATCAAGCAAAGTGACAGGCGCCCTTAAATATTCTGACAAATGCT
CTTTCCCTAAACTCCCCCCATAAAAAAACCCGCCGAAGCGGGTTTTTACGTTATTTGCGGATTAACGATT
ACTCGTTATCAGAACCGCCCAGGGGGCCCGAGCTTAAGACTGGCCGTCGTTTTACAACACAGAAAGAGTT
TGTAGAAACGCAAAAAGGCCATCCGTCAGGGGCCTTCTGCTTAGTTTGATGCCTGGCAGTTCCCTACTCT
CGCCTTCCGCTTCCTCGCTCACTGACTCGCTGCGCTCGGTCGTTCGGCTGCGGCGAGCGGTATCAGCTCA
CTCAAAGGCGGTAATACGGTTATCCACAGAATCAGGGGATAACGCAGGAAAGAACATGTGAGCAAAAGGC
CAGCAAAAGGCCAGGAACCGTAAAAAGGCCGCGTTGCTGGCGTTTTTCCATAGGCTCCGCCCCCCTGACG
AGCATCACAAAAATCGACGCTCAAGTCAGAGGTGGCGAAACCCGACAGGACTATAAAGATACCAGGCGTT
TCCCCCTGGAAGCTCCCTCGTGCGCTCTCCTGTTCCGACCCTGCCGCTTACCGGATACCTGTCCGCCTTT
CTCCCTTCGGGAAGCGTGGCGCTTTCTCATAGCTCACGCTGTAGGTATCTCAGTTCGGTGTAGGTCGTTC
GCTCCAAGCTGGGCTGTGTGCACGAACCCCCCGTTCAGCCCGACCGCTGCGCCTTATCCGGTAACTATCG
TCTTGAGTCCAACCCGGTAAGACACGACTTATCGCCACTGGCAGCAGCCACTGGTAACAGGATTAGCAGA
GCGAGGTATGTAGGCGGTGCTACAGAGTTCTTGAAGTGGTGGGCTAACTACGGCTACACTAGAAGAACAG
TATTTGGTATCTGCGCTCTGCTGAAGCCAGTTACCTTCGGAAAAAGAGTTGGTAGCTCTTGATCCGGCAA
ACAAACCACCGCTGGTAGCGGTGGTTTTTTTGTTTGCAAGCAGCAGATTACGCGCAGAAAAAAAGGATCT
CAAGAAGATCCTTTGATCTTTTCTACGGGGTCTGACGCTCAGTGGAACGACGCGCGCGTAACTCACGTTA
AGGGATTTTGGTCATGAGCTTGCGCCGTCCCGTCAAGTCAGCGTAATGCTCTGCTTACCAATGCTTAATC
AGTGAGGCACCTATCTCAGCGATCTGTCTATTTCGTTCATCCATAGTTGCCTGACTCCCCGTCGTGTAGA
TAACTACGATACGGGAGGGCTTACCATCTGGCCCCAGCGCTGCGATGATACCGCGAGAACCACGCTCACC
GGCTCCGGATTTATCAGCAATAAACCAGCCAGCCGGAAGGGCCGAGCGCAGAAGTGGTCCTGCAACTTTA
TCCGCCTCCATCCAGTCTATTAATTGTTGCCGGGAAGCTAGAGTAAGTAGTTCGCCAGTTAATAGTTTGC
GCAACGTTGTTGCCATCGCTACAGGCATCGTGGTGTCACGCTCGTCGTTTGGTATGGCTTCATTCAGCTC
CGGTTCCCAACGATCAAGGCGAGTTACATGATCCCCCATGTTGTGCAAAAAAGCGGTTAGCTCCTTCGGT
CCTCCGATCGTTGTCAGAAGTAAGTTGGCCGCAGTGTTATCACTCATGGTTATGGCAGCACTGCATAATT
CTCTTACTGTCATGCCATCCGTAAGATGCTTTTCTGTGACTGGTGAGTACTCAACCAAGTCATTCTGAGA
ATAGTGTATGCGGCGACCGAGTTGCTCTTGCCCGGCGTCAATACGGGATAATACCGCGCCACATAGCAGA
ACTTTAAAAGTGCTCATCATTGGAAAACGTTCTTCGGGGCGAAAACTCTCAAGGATCTTACCGCTGTTGA
GATCCAGTTCGATGTAACCCACTCGTGCACCCAACTGATCTTCAGCATCTTTTACTTTCACCAGCGTTTC
TGGGTGAGCAAAAACAGGAAGGCAAAATGCCGCAAAAAAGGGAATAAGGGCGACACGGAAATGTTGAATA
CTCATATTCTTCCTTTTTCAATATTATTGAAGCATTTATCAGGGTTATTGTCTCATGAGCGGATACATAT
TTGAATGTATTTAGAAAAATAAACAAATAGGGGTCAGTGTTACAACCAATTAACCAATTCTGAACATTAT
CGCGAGCCCATTTATACCTGAATATGGCTCATAACACCCCTTGTTTGCCTGGCGGCAGTAGCGCGGTGGT
CCCACCTGACCCCATGCCGAACTCAGAAGTGAAACGCCGTAGCGCCGATGGTAGTGTGGGGACTCCCCAT
GCGAGAGTAGGGAACTGCCAGGCATCAAATAAAACGAAAGGCTCAGTCGAAAGACTGGGCCTTTCGCCCG
GGCTAATTATGGGGTGTCGCCCTTATTCGACTCTATAGTGAAGTTCCTATTCTCTAGAAAGTATAGGAAC
TTCTGAAGTGGGGATTTAAATGCGGCCGCGCTGAGGGTTTAATCGGCATGCAAACATCTACACAATTAGC
AAGGGCAATCCATATTTTGTCTTTTCGCGCCCTGGAAAGGCCTAAGTAATGTCGTAAACGCATTCTATCT
GTACTTCAACTCTCCTCTGTGCATTGGTTTGTGCAAATCACATTTTACGATACTGCCAGATATATGCAAA
AAGAGAAAACCAAGGGACCAGAACAAAGCAAAATTACGATATTCTTCGAATTCCTTCGTGCTTGACTAAG
ACAAAGGGATGGACGTAGCGATTTTTAGCGGGCCAAGAACTGGTTCCGAAAAAGCACAGGTACACCGAAC
CCTCAGCTAAGGAGGGACAGCACCGATGCGGAAGGACAAACTTTCTTTTTGCCTATCACAGTATCTTATC
GAGCTAACTATTTTCGACACACATGAAAAAGCAGAAATATTAACGAAAAAGAAAAGAAAGACCATGTCAT
GTACGGGCAATCAGAATCTGTAACAAGCGCCATTTTTTTTTCTGTATCGGGCCCTCCTTACTGCTCTCCT
TCCGTGTAACGCGTTATGATTAAGTCCTCAGCGAGCTCGCATGGAATGCGTGCGATGAGCGACCTCATGC
TATACCTGAGAAAGCAACCTGACCTACAGGAAAGAGTTACTCAAGAATAAGAATTTTCGTTTTAAAACCT
AAGAGTCACTTTAAAATTTGTAAATTAAAGCCTTCGAGCGTCCCAAAACCTTCTCAAGCAAGGTTTTCAG
TATAATGTTACATGCGTACACGCGTCTGTACAGAAAAAAAAGAAAAATTTGAAATATAAATAACGTTCTT
AATACTAACATAACTATAAAAAAATAAATAGGGACCTAGACTTCAGGTTGTCTAACTCCTTCCTTTTCGG
TTAGAGCGGATGTGGGGGGAGGGCGTGAATGTAAGCGTGACATAACTAATTACATGACAAAGATGCCGAT
TTGGGCGCGAATCCTTTATTTTGGCTTCACCCTCATACTATTATCAGGGCCAGAAAAAGGAAGTGTTTCC
CTCCTTCTTGAATTGATGTTACCCTCATAAAGCACGTGGCCTCTTATCGAGAAAGAAATTACCGTCGCTC
GTGATTTGTTTGCAAAAAGAACAAAACTGAAAAAACCCAGACACGCTCGACTTCCTGTCTTCCTATTGAT
TGCAGCTTCCAATTTCGTCACACAACAAGGTCCTAGCGACGGCTCACAGGTTTTGTAACAAGCAATCGAA
GGTTCTGGAATGGCGGGAAAGGGTTTAGTACCACATGCTATGATGCCCACTGTGATCTCCAGAGCAAAGT
TCGTTCGATCGTACTGTTACTCTCTCTCTTTCAAACAGAATTGTCCGAATCGTGTGACAACAACAGCCTG
TTCTCACACACTCTTTTCTTCTAACCAAGGGGGTGGTTTAGTTTAGTAGAACCTCGTGAAACTTACATTT
ACATATATATAAACTTGCATAAATTGGTCAATGCAAGAAATACATATTTGGTCTTTTCTAATTCGTAGTT
TTTCAAGTTCTTAGATGCTTTCTTTTTCTCTTTTTTACAGATCATCAAGGAAGTAATTATCTACTTTTTA
CAACAAATATAAAACGCTAGCGTCGACATGTCTAGACTGGACAAGAGCAATGTCATAAACGGCGCTCTGG
AATTACTCAATGGAGTCGGTATCGAAGGCCTGACGACAAGGAAACTCGCTCAAAAGCTGGGAGTTGAGCA
GCCTACCCTGTACTGGCACGTGAAGAACAAGCGGGCCCTGCTCGATGCCCTGCCAATCGAGATGCTGGAC
AGGCATCATACCCACTTCTGCCCCCTGGAAGGCGAGTCATGGCAAGACTTTCTGCGGAACAACGCCAAGT
CATTCCGCTGTGCTCTCCTCTCACATCGCGACGGGGCTAAAGTGCATCTCGGCACCCGCCCAACAGAGAA
ACAGTACGAAACCCTGGAAAATCAGCTCGCGTTCCTGTGTCAGCAAGGCTTCTCCCTGGAGAACGCACTA
TACGCTCTGTCCGCCGTGGGCCACTTTACACTGGGCTGCGTATTGGAGGAACAGGAGCATCAAGTAGCAA
AAGAGGAAAGAGAGACACCTACCACCGATTCTATGCCCCCACTTCTGAGACAAGCAATTGAGCTGTTCGA
CCGGCAGGGAGCCGAACCTGCCTTCCTTTTCGGCCTGGAACTAATCATATGTGGCCTGGAGAAACAGCTA
AAGTGCGAAAGCGGCGGGCCGGCCGACGCCCTTGACGATTTTGACTTAGACATGCTCCCAGCCGATGCCC
TTGACGACTTTGACCTTGATATGCTGCCTGCTGACGCTCTTGACGATTTTGACCTTGACATGCTCCCCGG
GTAACTAAGTAAGATCTGAAATAAATTGAATTGAATTGAAATCGATAGATCAATTTTTTTCTTTTCTCTT
TCCCCATCCTTTACGCTAAAATAATAGTTTATTTTATTTTTTGAATATTTTTTATTTATATACGTATATA
TAGACTATTATTTATCTTTTAATGATTATTAAGATTTTTATTAAAAAAAAATTCGCTCCTCTTTTAATGC
CTTTATGCAGTTTTTTTTTCCCATTCGATATTTCTATGTTCGGGTTCAGCGTATTTTAAGTTTAATAACT
CGAAAATTCTGCGTTCGTTAAAGCT
